Addgene plasmid #148220: pAc5.1B-lambdaN-HA-DmRRP6_AA
Purpose: Insect Expression of DmRRP6
Depositing lab: Elisa Izaurralde. Depositing organization: Max Planck Institute for Developmental Biology.
Backbone
  Vector backbone: Unknown
  Vector type: Insect Expression
Growth in bacteria
  Bacterial resistance: Ampicillin, 100 μg/mL
  Growth temperature: 37°C
  Growth strain: DH5alpha
  Copy number: Low Copy
Gene/Insert
  Gene/Insert name: DmRRP6
  Species: D. melanogaster (fly)
  Mutation: two non silent muations S645 to P and A752 to V compared to the sequence given by NCBI: NM_001104325.1.
  Entrez Gene: Rrp6 (a.k.a. Dmel_CG7292, CG7292, DmRrp6, Dmel\CG7292, RRP6, dRrp6, rrp6)
  Cloning method: Unknown
Terms and licenses: Academic/Nonprofit Terms; Industry Terms: Not Available to Industry
Depositor comments: Plasmids from this collection were made available to the research community and donated after the lab closed. Please note that the sequence provided by the depositing laboratory may be theoretical/predicted or based on Sanger sequencing results. There may be discrepancies between sequencing results obtained by Addgene and the depositor sequence. If an Addgene verified sequence is not available, please contact before placing your order to request that our lab fully sequence the plasmid.
How to cite: pAc5.1B-lambdaN-HA-DmRRP6_AA was a gift from Elisa Izaurralde (Addgene plasmid # 148220 ; http://n2t.net/addgene:148220 ; RRID:Addgene_148220)
