[The description below was written by a language model from this plasmid's Addgene catalogue record and pLannotate feature annotations shown in this document.]
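Description:
pAc5.1B-lambdaN-HA-DmRRP6_AA is an insect-cell expression plasmid of about 8.2 kb that produces Drosophila melanogaster RRP6 (CG7292), an exosome-associated 3'–5' exoribonuclease, as an N-terminally tagged fusion protein. The catalogue lists the backbone as unknown, although the name and the annotated parts point to a pAc5.1-type vector. Transcription is driven by the constitutive Drosophila actin 5C (Ac5) promoter and terminated by an SV40 polyadenylation signal, an arrangement suited to transient or stable transfection of fly cell lines. In bacteria the plasmid is maintained through a ColE1/pUC-type origin and selected with ampicillin via the bla gene and its promoter. The catalogue describes it as low copy even though the origin is annotated as a high-copy type. Short fragments matching SV40 large T antigen and a tetracycline resistance gene are backbone remnants and are not expected to be functional.

Directly downstream of the promoter lies a short fragment of the bacteriophage lambda N protein, followed by a sequence annotated as a fragment of a 3xHA element, its length corresponding to a single HA epitope. The unannotated stretch that follows, up to the vector's V5 tag, is where the RRP6 coding sequence would sit. The record does not indicate whether the V5 tag is read in frame with the insert. The lambda N peptide binds BoxB RNA hairpins, so the fusion can be tethered to a reporter mRNA carrying BoxB sites to test the effect of recruiting RRP6 on transcript stability or expression, while HA allows detection. That application is inferred from the design, as the stated purpose is simply insect expression of DmRRP6. The insert carries two amino-acid differences from the NCBI reference, S645P and A752V. The depositor sequence may be theoretical rather than fully verified.
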