Features (pLannotate 1.2.2; 10 found; start..end, strand, type, name):
     56..2568    +  promoter       Ac5 promoter: Drosophila melanogaster actin 5C promoter
   2588..2653    +  CDS            N (fragment): REGN_LAMBD - Experimental evidence at protein level: Swiss-Prot protein existence level 1. Plays a role as a transcriptional antitermination factor that allows the virus to initiate its lytic phase. Activates expression of the delayed viral early genes by modifying host RNA polymerase (RNAP) into a form that is resistant to termination signals. This antitermination function requires the host NusA protein which serves to stabilize the interaction between antitermination protein N and host RNA polymerase. From Escherichia phage lambda (Bacteriophage lambda).
   2678..2704    +  CDS            3xHA (fragment): three tandem HA epitope tags
   5463..5504    +  CDS            V5 tag: epitope tag from simian virus 5
   5604..5738    -  polyA_signal   SV40 poly(A) signal: SV40 polyadenylation signal
   5761..5845    -  CDS            large T antigen (fragment): large T antigen from SV40 (simian virus 40)
   5846..6316    +  CDS            TcR (fragment): tetracycline efflux protein; tet; confers resistance to tetracycline
   6360..6948    -  rep_origin     ori: high-copy-number ColE1/pMB1/pBR322/pUC origin of replication
   7119..7979    -  CDS            AmpR: β-lactamase; bla; confers resistance to ampicillin, carbenicillin, and related antibiotics
   7980..8084    -  promoter       AmpR promoter: bla
>Addgene plasmid #148220 | pAc5.1B-lambdaN-HA-DmRRP6_AA | depositor full sequence | sequence record 290668 | Full Sequence
CTTCAAGGAATTAATTCTATATTCTAAAAACACAAATGATACTTCTAAAAAAAATCATGAATGGCATCAA
CTCTGAATCAAATCTTTGCAGATGCACCTACTTCTCATTTCCACTGTCACATCATTTTTCCAGATCTCGC
TGCCTGTTATGTGGCCCACAAACCAAGACACGTTTTATGGCCATTAAAGCTGGCTGATCGTCGCCAAACA
CCAAATACATATCAATATGTACATTCGAGAAAGAAGCGATCAAAGAAGCGTCTTCGGGCGAGTAGGAGAA
TGCGGAGGAGAAGGAGAACGAGCTGATCTAGTATCTCTCCACAATCCAATGCCAACTGACCAACTGGCCA
TATTCGGAGCAATTTGAAGCCAATTTCCATCGCCTGGCGATCGCTCCATTCTTGGCTATATGTTTTTCAC
CGTTCCCGGGGCCATTTTCAAAGACTCGTCGGTAAGATAAGATTGTGTCACTCGCTGTCTCTCTTCATTT
GTCGAAGAATGCTGAGGAATTTCGCGATGACGTCGGCGAGTATTTTGAAGAATGAGAATAATTTGTATTT
ATACGAAAATCAGTTAGTGGAATTTTCTACAAAAACATGTTATCTATAGATAATTTTGTTGCAAAATATG
TTGACTATGACAAAGATTGTATGTATATACCTTTAATGTATTCTCATTTTCTTATGTATTTATAATGGCA
ATGATGATACTGATGATATTTTAAGATGATGCCAGACCACAGGCTGATTTCTGCGTCTTTTGCCGAACGC
AGTGCATGTGCGGTTGTTGTTTTTTGGAATAGTTTCAATTTTCGGACTGTCCGCTTTGATTTCAGTTTCT
TGGCTTATTCAAAAAGCAAAGTAAAGCCAAAAAAGCGAGATGGCAATACCAAATGCGGCAAAACGGTAGT
GGAAGGAAAGGGGTGCGGGGCAGCGGAAGGAAGGGTGGGGCGGGGCGTGGCGGGGTCTGTGGCTGGGCGC
GACGTCACCGACGTTGGAGCCACTCCTTTGACCATGTGTGCGTGTGTGTATTATTCGTGTCTCGCCACTC
GCCGGTTGTTTTTTTCTTTTTATCTCGCTCTCTCTAGCGCCATCTCGTACGCATGCTCAACGCACCGCAT
GTTGCCGTGTCCTTTATGCGTCATTTTGGCTCGAAATAGGCAATTATTTAAACAAAGATTAGTCAACGAA
AACGCTAAAATAAATAAGTCTACAATATGGTTACTTATTGCCATGTGTGTGCAGCCAACGATAGCAACAA
AAGCAACAACACAGTGGCTTTCCCTCTTTCACTTTTTGTTTGCAAGCGCGTGCGAGCAAGACGGCACGAC
CGGCAAACGCAATTACGCTGACAAAGAGCAGACGAAGTTTTGGCCGAAAAACATCAAGGCGCCTGATACG
AATGCATTTGCAATAACAATTGCGATATTTAATATTGTTTATGAAGCTGTTTGACTTCAAAACACACAAA
AAAAAAAATAAAACAAATTATTTGAAAGAGAATTAGGAATCGGACAGCTTATCGTTACGGGCTAACAGCA
CACCGAGACGAAATAGCTTACCTGACGTCACAGCCTCTGGAAGAACTGCCGCCAAGCAGAGAGAGAGAGA
AAAAGAGGGAGAGCAGCTTAGACCGCATGTGCTTGTGTGTGAGGCGTCTCTCTCTTCGTCTCCTGTTTGC
GCAAACGCATAGACTGCACTGAGAAAATCGATTACCTATTTTTTATGAATGAATATTTGCACTATTACTA
TTCAAAACTATTAAGATAGCAATCACATTCAATAGCCAAATACTATACCACCTGAGCGATGCAACGAAAT
GATCAATTTGAGCAAAAATGCTGCATATTTAGGACGGCATCATTATAGAAATGCTTCTTGCTGTGTACTT
TTCTCTCGTCTGGCAGCTGTTTCGCCGTTATTGTTAAAACCGGCTTAAGTTAGGTGTGTTTTCTACGACT
AGTGATGCCCCTACTAGAAGATGTGTGTTGCACAAATGTCCCTGAATAACCAATTTGAAGTGCAGATAGC
AGTAAACGTAAGCTAATATGAATATTATTTAACTGTAATGTTTTAATATCGCTGGACATTACTAATAAAC
CCACTATAAACACATGTACATATGTATGTTTTGGCATACAATGAGTAGTTGGGGAAAAAATGTGTAAAAG
CACCGTGACCATCACAGCATAAAGATAACCAGCTGAAGTATCGAATATGAGTAACCCCCAAATTGAATCA
CATGCCGCAACTGATAGGACCCATGGAAGTACACTCTTCATGGCGATATACAAGACACACACAAGCACGA
ACACCCAGTTGCGGAGGAAATTCTCCGTAAATGAAAACCCAATCGGCGAACAATTCATACCCATATATGG
TAAAAGTTTTGAACGCGACTTGAGAGCGGAGAGCATTGCGGCTGATAAGGTTTTAGCGCTAAGCGGGCTT
TATAAAACGGGCTGCGGGACCAGTTTTCATATCACTACCGTTTGAGTTCTTGTGCTGTGTGGATACTCCT
CCCGACACAAAGCCGCTCCATCAGCCAGCAGTCGTCTAATCCAGAGACCCCGGATCGGGGTACCAACATG
GACGCACAAACACGACGACGTGAGCGTCGCGCTGAGAAACAAGCTCAATGGAAAGCTGCAAACGGTGGAT
CTCCTCCACATATGGCTTACCCATACGATGTTCCAGATTACGCTCCTCCAAGCTTGAATTCTGCAGATAT
CATGCCGCGAACCCCGAAAAGAGTTCACCAGGAGGCCAAAGAGGAATCGGCCCAAGCAGACCAGCCGCCA
AAGAAATCCGCTTCAGAAGATGTTGAGGCATTCACAAACAAAGGGTTCAAGAATGCAATCGCCGCCACAA
AAGCCGCTAATGCTTTCCCACAAGGAACAGCCCGCGCCCTTTACCTAAGCTATCCAGGCTACGCACGTGT
TATGGAAGACCTGACCCAACGGGTGGTGGCGCTCATCGGGAACGTGCTGCACTCCAAGGACATCAAGGGC
GACATCAAAAAACGCCAACCGGAAGAGCAGTTTGAGATGGTGCAGGAGTGCAACGACGTACTGTTCGAGC
GCATTACGACTAATCTAGACATTAAAGGTGGTCTGCGAAGAAATACACAACAGGTCGTAGAGGCCCAGGT
GGACGTGATGAGCAGCTCCACATCCATAGAGCCCGCAGTAGCTTCCCCACAAACCCAAGGGACTCCAAAG
GCAGGCAGCTGGAACAGAACGACAGGAACACCCCAACGCAGCATGGTTTCGGCTCGTCTCTTCACCGCCA
AGAACATCGTTCGGCCGCAGACGCAATTTAGGGAGCCGGTGGATAACAGTGCCCAGAATCCGTTTGTTCC
AAGACTCAAGGAGAAACCTAATTCTCTTAAACCGCTGGCCCTGCTGCCCGAATACGATGATGCCGGCAAT
GTCCAATCCTATTTGCATCCCTACGAGTTTGAGCTGCTTAAGTTTCAGCCTCCGGAGGAGCAGTTCCAAA
AACAAAAGCCAGTGCTTCCAGCTCTGATGGCAGAAACCGAACTAATGGTGGTTGACACGGTGGAAAAACT
GAAGCAGGCATTGGAGGAACTGAGACAAGCGCCCCAGATCGCCATAGATGTGGAGCACCACTCGTATCGC
ACCTTCATGGGCATCACTTGCCTGGTCCAGATGTCTACTCGCAGCAAAGACTATATTTTTGATACCCTGA
TCCTACGCGATGATATGCATATACTAAATTTGGTACTCACCGATCCCAAGAAGCTGAAGATACTGCACGG
CGCCGATTTGGATATTGAGTGGCTTCAGCGGGACTTATCGTTGTATATCGTCAACATGTTCGACACGCAT
CGGGCTGCCAAAGCCTTGAATATGGCAAGGTTATCGTTGGCATATTTGCTTAAGCACTATCTGGACTTGG
ATGTGGACAAGAGCCTGCAACTGGCCGATTGGCGGATGAGACCGCTTCCCCAGCAGCTGGTGGACTACGC
TCGTCAGGATACCCACTTTTTGATATACGTTTACGGACGGATGACAAACGATCTGCTGCAGCAGCATGCC
GAACCAGGTCTGCTGGGCAGTGTCTATCAACAGAGCACGGATGTCTGCAAGAAGCGTTATAATAAGCCTC
ACATCGGACCAGAATCCCATTTGGATTTAGTAAGAAAAACGAAGCGCTCTTTCGACAACCGGCAACTGTA
CGCACTTCGCGGAATCTTCGAGTGGCGCGATGCGACGGCGCGGTCAGAGGACGAGAGTTACGGCTATGTG
CTGCCCAATCACATGATGCTGCAAATCGCTGAGAGTCTTCCAAGGGAGATGCAGGGAATCCTCGCCTGCT
GCAATCCCATTCCGCCGCTGGTGCGCCAACAGCTGCACACGCTTCACCAGATTGTCCTCAAGGCGCGCGA
TCAGCCGCTGGTCAAACCGATCCTGGAAGCCCACAGTAGTACACAGGCAGCGTTGCCTCCGTCGACCAAA
GACTTTAGCAGCAAGCTCTACTGTCCGCACGATTTTTCGCAACTGGAGGAGATTCGCGACGACCTGCCAA
CGCTGTTGAAACGTAATTCAACTACAGGAAAACTGGAGGTGCCCAATAAGGAGGAGGTTGCCAAAGTAGA
TCCAACCTTAGCGGCACCAGCCATGGCTCTGTTCGAAAAGCAGCCCAAGCCGACACAAGAAGAGGAACAG
CGCTGGGCCCATCTTCGCAAGGAGAGCCAGACAATGCGTATGCCCTACAAACGCTATCTCGCCATCCTAC
CTCTGATGGTGCAGCTGAAGGCCGATCAGTTGGCCAGGGAGCGAAGTGAGTTGCAAAAGAGGCAATTGTG
TCCAGCAGCCCCAACTGTGGAGCAAAACATTAAGCTGGAGGCACACGCCATCGGAAAGGAGGATGATGAC
ATGTACTCCGTCCCGCTGAAGGAACAACTGAAGCGCAAGCACCCACAAGCGAACGTGAAAACAGATCCGG
AACAGCAGCCGACTGTTAGCAAGCGACCTCGCAAGGACGAGAATTCACAAACCAAACCGCCGGTAAAGAT
CGAACCAGTCGAAAAAGTTCAGCAGGCTTTAGGCGAAAGCGATGATGAGGTCGTTGAGGTTCCTATCGAA
AGGCAAGCCACAGAGCCACCGAAACCATCACCGGCACAGAACAACCGCAAGCAAAAGAAAAATCAGTTCC
AGCGCGGATTCAAGGCCAAGAATCGAGGAAACCACCCGCAGAGCTCCAGTCAGCAGGTTCCGCAGCACAA
GGGTACAGGCAACTTTGACTACAAGAACGTGGACTTCCGGCAATTCAAGGGAGGAGCGCAAAGAGCCCGG
GGCACAGAAATCAAGCAGCAAATTCGCGGCAAGAACCGTCCCAACAATCGGAACAACAAGCAGTTCAACA
AGCTTTTTACATTTAGTAATGTAAGAAAAGAGGGCAAAAAATGACTCGAGTCTAGAGGGCCCGCGGTTCG
AAGGTAAGCCTATCCCTAACCCTCTCCTCGGTCTCGATTCTACGCGTACCGGTCATCATCACCATCACCA
TTGAGTTTAAACCCGCTGATCAGCCTCGACTGTGCCTTCTAAGGCCTGAGCTCGCTGATCAGCCTCGATC
GAGGATCCAGACATGATAAGATACATTGATGAGTTTGGACAAACCACAACTAGAATGCAGTGAAAAAAAT
GCTTTATTTGTGAAATTTGTGATGCTATTGCTTTATTTGTAACCATTATAAGCTGCAATAAACAAGTTAA
CAACAACAATTGCATTCATTTTATGTTTCAGGTTCAGGGGGAGGTGTGGGAGGTTTTTTAAAGCAAGTAA
AACCTCTACAAATGTGGTATGGCTGATTATGATCAGTCGACCGATGCCCTTGAGAGCCTTCAACCCAGTC
AGCTCCTTCCGGTGGGCGCGGGGCATGACTATCGTCGCCGCACTTATGACTGTCTTCTTTATCATGCAAC
TCGTAGGACAGGTGCCGGCAGCGCTCTGGGTCATTTTCGGCGAGGACCGCTTTCGCTGGAGCGCGACGAT
GATCGGCCTGTCGCTTGCGGTATTCGGAATCTTGCACGCCCTCGCTCAAGCCTTCGTCACTGGTCCCGCC
ACCAAACGTTTCGGCGAGAAGCAGGCCATTATCGCCGGCATGGCGGCCGACGCGCTGGGCTACGTCTTGC
TGGCGTTCGCGACGCGAGGCTGGATGGCCTTCCCCATTATGATTCTTCTCGCTTCCGGCGGCATCGGGAT
GCCCGCGTTGCAGGCCATGCTGTCCAGGCAGGTAGATGACGACCATCAGGGACAGCTTCAAGGATCGCTC
GCGGCTCTTACCAGCCAGCAAAAGGCCAGGAACCGTAAAAAGGCCGCGTTGCTGGCGTTTTTCCATAGGC
TCCGCCCCCCTGACGAGCATCACAAAAATCGACGCTCAAGTCAGAGGTGGCGAAACCCGACAGGACTATA
AAGATACCAGGCGTTTCCCCCTGGAAGCTCCCTCGTGCGCTCTCCTGTTCCGACCCTGCCGCTTACCGGA
TACCTGTCCGCCTTTCTCCCTTCGGGAAGCGTGGCGCTTTCTCAATGCTCACGCTGTAGGTATCTCAGTT
CGGTGTAGGTCGTTCGCTCCAAGCTGGGCTGTGTGCACGAACCCCCCGTTCAGCCCGACCGCTGCGCCTT
ATCCGGTAACTATCGTCTTGAGTCCAACCCGGTAAGACACGACTTATCGCCACTGGCAGCAGCCACTGGT
AACAGGATTAGCAGAGCGAGGTATGTAGGCGGTGCTACAGAGTTCTTGAAGTGGTGGCCTAACTACGGCT
ACACTAGAAGGACAGTATTTGGTATCTGCGCTCTGCTGAAGCCAGTTACCTTCGGAAAAAGAGTTGGTAG
CTCTTGATCCGGCAAACAAACCACCGCTGGTAGCGGTGGTTTTTTTGTTTGCAAGCAGCAGATTACGCGC
AGAAAAAAAGGATCTCAAGAAGATCCTTTGATCTTTTCTACGGGGTCTGACGCTCAGTGGAACGAAAACT
CACGTTAAGGGATTTTGGTCATGAGATTATCAAAAAGGATCTTCACCTAGATCCTTTTAAATTAAAAATG
AAGTTTTAAATCAATCTAAAGTATATATGAGTAAACTTGGTCTGACAGTTACCAATGCTTAATCAGTGAG
GCACCTATCTCAGCGATCTGTCTATTTCGTTCATCCATAGTTGCCTGACTCCCCGTCGTGTAGATAACTA
CGATACGGGAGGGCTTACCATCTGGCCCCAGTGCTGCAATGATACCGCGAGACCCACGCTCACCGGCTCC
AGATTTATCAGCAATAAACCAGCCAGCCGGAAGGGCCGAGCGCAGAAGTGGTCCTGCAACTTTATCCGCC
TCCATCCAGTCTATTAATTGTTGCCGGGAAGCTAGAGTAAGTAGTTCGCCAGTTAATAGTTTGCGCAACG
TTGTTGCCATTGCTGCAGGCATCGTGGTGTCACGCTCGTCGTTTGGTATGGCTTCATTCAGCTCCGGTTC
CCAACGATCAAGGCGAGTTACATGATCCCCCATGTTGTGCAAAAAAGCGGTTAGCTCCTTCGGTCCTCCG
ATCGTTGTCAGAAGTAAGTTGGCCGCAGTGTTATCACTCATGGTTATGGCAGCACTGCATAATTCTCTTA
CTGTCATGCCATCCGTAAGATGCTTTTCTGTGACTGGTGAGTACTCAACCAAGTCATTCTGAGAATAGTG
TATGCGGCGACCGAGTTGCTCTTGCCCGGCGTCAACACGGGATAATACCGCGCCACATAGCAGAACTTTA
AAAGTGCTCATCATTGGAAAACGTTCTTCGGGGCGAAAACTCTCAAGGATCTTACCGCTGTTGAGATCCA
GTTCGATGTAACCCACTCGTGCACCCAACTGATCTTCAGCATCTTTTACTTTCACCAGCGTTTCTGGGTG
AGCAAAAACAGGAAGGCAAAATGCCGCAAAAAAGGGAATAAGGGCGACACGGAAATGTTGAATACTCATA
CTCTTCCTTTTTCAATATTATTGAAGCATTTATCAGGGTTATTGTCTCATGAGCGGATACATATTTGAAT
GTATTTAGAAAAATAAACAAATAGGGGTTCCGCGCACATTTCCCCGAAAAGTGCCACCTGACGTCTAAGA
AACCATTATTATCATGACATTAACCTATAAAAATAGGCGTATCACGAGGCCCTTTCGT
